>Addgene plasmid #26826 | pXP120 | depositor full sequence | sequence record 12694 | Author sequence
TCGCGCGTTTCGGTGATGACGGTGAAAACCTCTGACACATGCAGCTCCCGGAGACGGTCACAGCTTGTCT
GTAAGCGGATGCCGGGAGCAGACAAGCCCGTCAGGGCGCGTCAGCGGGTGTTGGCGGGTGTCGGGGCTGG
CTTAACTATGCGGCATCAGAGCAGATTGTACTGAGAGTGCACCATATGCGGTGTGAAATACCGCACAGAT
GCGTAAGGAGAAAATACCGCATCAGGCGCCATTCGCCATTCAGGCTGCGCAACTGTTGGGAAGGGCGATC
GGTGCGGGCCTCTTCGCTATTACGCCAGCTGGCGAAAGGGGGATGTGCTGCAAGGCGATTAAGTTGGGTA
ACGCCAGGGTTTTCCCAGTCACGACGTTGTAAAACGACGGCCAGTGCCAAGCTTGCATGCCTGCAGGTCG
ACTCTAGAGGATCCCCGGGATAACTTCGTATAATGTATGCTATACGAAGTTATTCGAGTTCAAGAGAAAA
AAAAAGAAAAAGCAAAAAGAAAAAAGGAAAGCGCGCCTCGTTCAGAATGACACGTATAGAATGATGCATT
ACCTTGTCATCTTCAGTATCATACTGTTCGTATACATACTTACTGACATTCATAGGTATACATATATACA
CATGTATATATATCGTATGCTGCAGCTTTAAATAATCGGTGTCACTACATAAGAACACCTTTGGTGGAGG
GAACATCGTTGGTACCATTGGGCGAGGTGGCTTCTCTTATGGCAACCGCAAGAGCCTTGAACGCACTCTC
ACTACGGTGATGATCATTCTTGCCTCGCAGACAATCAACGTGGAGGGTAATTCTGCTAGCCTCTGCAAAG
CTTTCAAGAAAATGCGGGATCATCTCGCAAGAGAGATCTCCTACTTTCTCCCTTTGCAAACCAAGTTCGA
CAACTGCGTACGGCCTGTTCGAAAGATCTACCACCGCTCTGGAAAGTGCCTCATCCAAAGGCGCAAATCC
TGATCCAAACCTTTTTACTCCACGCACGGCCCCTAGGGCCTCTTTAAAAGCTTGACCGAGAGCAATCCCG
CAGTCTTCAGTGGTGTGATGGTCGTCTATGTGTAAGTCACCAATGCACTCAACGATTAGCGACCAGCCGG
AATGCTTGGCCAGAGCATGTATCATATGGTCCAGAAACCCTATACCTGTGTGGACGTTAATCACTTGCGA
TTGTGTGGCCTGTTCTGCTACTGCTTCTGCCTCTTTTTCTGGGAAGATCGAGTGCTCTATCGCTAGGGGA
CCACCCTTTAAAGAGATCGCAATCTGAATCTTGGTTTCATTTGTAATACGCTTTACTAGGGCTTTCTGCT
CTGTCATCTTTGCCTTCGTTTATCTTGCCTGCTCATTTTTTAGTATATTCTTCGAAGAAATCACATTACT
TTATATAATGTATAATTCATTATGTGATAATGCCAATCGCTAAGAAAAAAAAAGAGTCATCCGCTAGGTG
GAAAAAAAAAAATGAAAATCATTACCGAGGCATAAAAAAATATAGAGTGTACTAGAGGAGGCCAAGAGTA
ATAGAAAAAGAAAATTGCGGGAAAGGACTGTGTTATGACTTCCCTGACTAATGCCGTGTTCAAACGATAC
CTGGCAGTGACTCCTAGCGCTCACCAAGCTCTTAAAACGATAACTTCGTATAATGTATGCTATACGAAGT
TATCCCGGGTACCGAGCTCGAATTCGTAACTTACACGCGCCTCGTATCTTTTAATGATGGAATAATTTGG
GAATTTACTCTGTGTTTATTTATTTTTATGTTTTGTATTTGGATTTTAGAAAGTAAATAAAGAAGGTAGA
AGAGTTACGGAATGAAGAAAAAAAAATAAACAAAGGTTTAAAAAATTTCAACAAAAAGCGTACTTTACAT
ATATATTTATTAGACAAGAAAAGCAGATTAAATAGATATACATTCGATTAACGATAAGTAAAATGTAAAA
TCACAGGATTTTCGTGTGTGGTCTTCTACACAGACAAGATGAAACAATTCGGCATTAATACCTGAGAGCA
GGAAGAGCAAGATAAAAGGTAGTATTTGTTGGCGATCCCCCTAGAGTCTTTTACATCTTCGGAAAACAAA
AACTATTTTTTCTTTAATTTCTTTTTTTACTTTCTATTTTTAATTTATATATTTATATTAAAAAATTTAA
ATTATAATTATTTTTATAGCACGTGATGAATTCGTAATCATGGTCATAGCTGTTTCCTGTGTGAAATTGT
TATCCGCTCACAATTCCACACAACATACGAGCCGGAAGCATAAAGTGTAAAGCCTGGGGTGCCTAATGAG
TGAGCTAACTCACATTAATTGCGTTGCGCTCACTGCCCGCTTTCCAGTCGGGAAACCTGTCGTGCCAGCT
GCATTAATGAATCGGCCAACGCGCGGGGAGAGGCGGTTTGCGTATTGGGCGCTCTTCCGCTTCCTCGCTC
ACTGACTCGCTGCGCTCGGTCGTTCGGCTGCGGCGAGCGGTATCAGCTCACTCAAAGGCGGTAATACGGT
TATCCACAGAATCAGGGGATAACGCAGGAAAGAACATGTGAGCAAAAGGCCAGCAAAAGGCCAGGAACCG
TAAAAAGGCCGCGTTGCTGGCGTTTTTCCATAGGCTCCGCCCCCCTGACGAGCATCACAAAAATCGACGC
TCAAGTCAGAGGTGGCGAAACCCGACAGGACTATAAAGATACCAGGCGTTTCCCCCTGGAAGCTCCCTCG
TGCGCTCTCCTGTTCCGACCCTGCCGCTTACCGGATACCTGTCCGCCTTTCTCCCTTCGGGAAGCGTGGC
GCTTTCTCATAGCTCACGCTGTAGGTATCTCAGTTCGGTGTAGGTCGTTCGCTCCAAGCTGGGCTGTGTG
CACGAACCCCCCGTTCAGCCCGACCGCTGCGCCTTATCCGGTAACTATCGTCTTGAGTCCAACCCGGTAA
GACACGACTTATCGCCACTGGCAGCAGCCACTGGTAACAGGATTAGCAGAGCGAGGTATGTAGGCGGTGC
TACAGAGTTCTTGAAGTGGTGGCCTAACTACGGCTACACTAGAAGGACAGTATTTGGTATCTGCGCTCTG
CTGAAGCCAGTTACCTTCGGAAAAAGAGTTGGTAGCTCTTGATCCGGCAAACAAACCACCGCTGGTAGCG
GTGGTTTTTTTGTTTGCAAGCAGCAGATTACGCGCAGAAAAAAAGGATCTCAAGAAGATCCTTTGATCTT
TTCTACGGGGTCTGACGCTCAGTGGAACGAAAACTCACGTTAAGGGATTTTGGTCATGAGATTATCAAAA
AGGATCTTCACCTAGATCCTTTTAAATTAAAAATGAAGTTTTAAATCAATCTAAAGTATATATGAGTAAA
CTTGGTCTGACAGTTACCAATGCTTAATCAGTGAGGCACCTATCTCAGCGATCTGTCTATTTCGTTCATC
CATAGTTGCCTGACTCCCCGTCGTGTAGATAACTACGATACGGGAGGGCTTACCATCTGGCCCCAGTGCT
GCAATGATACCGCGAGACCCACGCTCACCGGCTCCAGATTTATCAGCAATAAACCAGCCAGCCGGAAGGG
CCGAGCGCAGAAGTGGTCCTGCAACTTTATCCGCCTCCATCCAGTCTATTAATTGTTGCCGGGAAGCTAG
AGTAAGTAGTTCGCCAGTTAATAGTTTGCGCAACGTTGTTGCCATTGCTACAGGCATCGTGGTGTCACGC
TCGTCGTTTGGTATGGCTTCATTCAGCTCCGGTTCCCAACGATCAAGGCGAGTTACATGATCCCCCATGT
TGTGCAAAAAAGCGGTTAGCTCCTTCGGTCCTCCGATCGTTGTCAGAAGTAAGTTGGCCGCAGTGTTATC
ACTCATGGTTATGGCAGCACTGCATAATTCTCTTACTGTCATGCCATCCGTAAGATGCTTTTCTGTGACT
GGTGAGTACTCAACCAAGTCATTCTGAGAATAGTGTATGCGGCGACCGAGTTGCTCTTGCCCGGCGTCAA
TACGGGATAATACCGCGCCACATAGCAGAACTTTAAAAGTGCTCATCATTGGAAAACGTTCTTCGGGGCG
AAAACTCTCAAGGATCTTACCGCTGTTGAGATCCAGTTCGATGTAACCCACTCGTGCACCCAACTGATCT
TCAGCATCTTTTACTTTCACCAGCGTTTCTGGGTGAGCAAAAACAGGAAGGCAAAATGCCGCAAAAAAGG
GAATAAGGGCGACACGGAAATGTTGAATACTCATACTCTTCCTTTTTCAATATTGGCCGCAAATTAAAGC
CTTCGAGCGTCCCAAAACCTTCTCAAGCAAGGTTTTCAGTATAATGTTACATGCGTACACGCGTCTGTAC
AGAAAAAAAAGAAAAATTTGAAATATAAATAACGTTCTTAATACTAACATAACTATAAAAAAATAAATAG
GGACCTAGACTTCAGGTTGTCTAACTCCTTCCTTTTCGGTTAGAGCGGATGTGGGGGGAGGGCGTGAATG
TAAGCGTGACATAACTAATTACATGACTCGAGTGCGCAGATATCACTAGTATATTTGTTGTAAAAAGTAG
ATAATTACTTCCTTGATGATCTGTAAAAAAGAGAAAAAGAAAGCATCTAAGAACTTGAAAAACTACGAAT
TAGAAAAGACCAAATATGTATTTCTTGCATTGACCAATTTATGCAAGTTTATATATATGTAAATGTAAGT
TTCACGAGGTTCTACTAAACTAAACCACCCCCTTGGTTAGAAGAAAAGAGTGTGTGAGAACAGGCTGTTG
TTGTCACACGATTCGGACAATTCTGTTTGAAAGAGAGAGAGTAACAGTACGATCGAACGAACTTTGCTCT
GGAGATCACAGTGGGCATCATAGCATGTGGTACTAAACCCTTTCCCGCCATTCCAGAACCTTCGATTGCT
TGTTACAAAACCTGTGAGCCGTCGCTAGGACCTTGTTGTGTGACGAAATTGGAAGCTGCAATCAATAGGA
AGACAGGAAGTCGAGCGTGTCTGGGTTTTTTCAGTTTTGTTCTTTTTGCAAACAAATCACGAGCGACGGT
AATTTCTTTCTCGATAAGAGGCCACGTGCTTTATGAGGGTAACATCAATTCAAGAAGGAGGGAAACACTT
CCTTTTTCTGGCCCTGATAATAGTATGAGGGTGAAGCCAAAATAAAGGATTCGCGCCCAAATCGGCATCT
TTAAATGCAGGTATGCGATAGTTCCTCACTCTTTCCTTACTCACGAGTAATTCTTGCAAATGCCTAATAT
TATTGAAGCATTTATCAGGGTTATTGTCTCATGAGCGGATACATATTTGAATGTATTTAGAAAAATAAAC
AAATAGGGGTTCCGCGCACATTTCCCCGAAAAGTGCCACCTGACGTCTAAGAAACCATTATTATCATGAC
ATTAACCTATAAAAATAGGCGTATCACGAGGCCCTTTCGTC
Features (pLannotate 1.2.2; 21 found; start..end, strand, type, name):
    137..236     +  misc_feature   bom (fragment): basis of mobility region from pBR322
    242..396     -  CDS            lacZα (fragment): LacZα fragment of β-galactosidase; lacZ fragment
    399..439     -  misc_feature   MCS (fragment): pUC18/19 multiple cloning site
    440..473     -  protein_bind   loxP: Cre-mediated recombination occurs in the 8-bp core sequence (GCATACAT). Cre recombinase
    675..1337    -  CDS            HIS3: imidazoleglycerol-phosphate dehydratase, required for histidine biosynthesis; S. cerevisiae HIS3; yeast auxotrophic marker
   1338..1525    -  promoter       HIS3 promoter: S. cerevisiae HIS3
   1575..1649    +  CDS            MRM1 (fragment): MRM1_YEAST - Also known as PET56 From Saccharomyces cerevisiae (strain ATCC 204508 / S288c) (Baker's yeast).
   1650..1683    -  protein_bind   loxP: Cre-mediated recombination occurs in the 8-bp core sequence (GCATACAT). Cre recombinase
   1684..1705    -  misc_feature   MCS (fragment): pUC18/19 multiple cloning site
   1706..2197    -  misc_feature   CEN/ARS: S. cerevisiae CEN6 centromere fused to an autonomously replicating sequence
   2197..2217    -  CDS            lacZα (fragment): LacZα fragment of β-galactosidase; lacZ fragment
   2237..2253    -  protein_bind   lac operator: The lac repressor binds to the lac operator to inhibit transcription in E. coli. This inhibition can be relieved by adding lactose or isopropyl-β-D-thiogalactopyranoside (IPTG). lac repressor encoded by lacI
   2261..2291    -  promoter       lac promoter: promoter for the E. coli lac operon
   2306..2327    -  protein_bind   CAP binding site: CAP binding activates transcription in the presence of cAMP. E. coli catabolite activator protein
   2340..2432    -  CDS            lacI (fragment): lac repressor; lacI; The lac repressor binds to the lac operator to inhibit transcription in E. coli. This inhibition can be relieved by adding lactose or isopropyl-β-D-thiogalactopyranoside (IPTG).
   2615..3203    -  rep_origin     ori: high-copy-number ColE1/pMB1/pBR322/pUC origin of replication
   3374..4234    -  CDS            AmpR: β-lactamase; bla; confers resistance to ampicillin, carbenicillin, and related antibiotics
   4235..4254    -  promoter       AmpR promoter (fragment): bla
   4259..4506    -  terminator     CYC1 terminator: S. cerevisiae CYC1; transcription terminator for CYC1
   5246..5336    -  promoter       AmpR promoter (fragment): bla
   5431..35      +  CDS            rop (fragment) (across the origin): Rop protein, which maintains plasmids at low copy number; rop
