[The description below was written by a language model from this plasmid's Addgene catalogue record and pLannotate feature annotations shown in this document.]
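Description:
pXP120 is an empty yeast expression backbone of 5,431 bp built on pUC18, part of a vector set designed for systematic metabolic engineering in Saccharomyces cerevisiae. It is an E. coli–yeast shuttle plasmid. In bacteria it is maintained at high copy through the pUC/ColE1-type origin and selected with ampicillin via the β-lactamase gene. In yeast it carries a CEN6/ARS element, which gives stable, low-copy centromeric maintenance, and the HIS3 auxotrophic marker under its own promoter for selection in histidine-auxotrophic strains. Remnants of the pUC18 lacZα region, lac promoter/operator and polylinker are also annotated, interrupted by the inserted yeast elements.

The HIS3 cassette, which includes a small fragment of the neighbouring MRM1/PET56 gene, is flanked by two loxP sites. Cre recombinase can therefore excise the marker, allowing the same selection to be reused in successive engineering steps. No insert is present; genes of interest are cloned between SpeI and XhoI sites, both of which are retained. The feature table places a CYC1 transcription terminator inserted within the split AmpR promoter region, followed by roughly 700 bp of unannotated sequence. This stretch presumably holds the yeast promoter that drives the cloned gene, but neither the catalogue fields nor the annotation identifies that promoter, so the record does not state it. The construct is intended as a recipient vector for expressing pathway or other genes in budding yeast with a recyclable marker.
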