Addgene plasmid #26826: pXP120
Purpose: (Empty Backbone)
Depositing lab: Nancy DaSilva & Suzanne Sandmeyer. Depositing organization: University of California, Irvine. Publication: A vector set for systematic metabolic engineering in Saccharomyces cerevisiae. Fang F, Salmon K, Shen MW, Aeling KA, Ito E, Irwin B, Tran UP, Hatfield GW, Da Silva NA, Sandmeyer S. Yeast. 2011 Feb;28(2):123-36. doi: 10.1002/yea.1824. Epub 2010 Oct 8. PubMed 20936606.
Backbone
  Vector backbone: pUC18
  Backbone size (bp): 5431
  Modifications to backbone: N/A
  Vector type: Yeast Expression
  Selectable markers: HIS3
Growth in bacteria
  Bacterial resistance: Ampicillin, 100 μg/mL
  Growth temperature: 37°C
  Growth strain: DH5alpha
  Copy number: High Copy
Gene/Insert
  Gene/Insert name: None
  Cloning method: Restriction Enzyme; 5′ cloning site SpeI (not destroyed); 3′ cloning site XhoI (not destroyed)
  Sequencing primers: 5′ N/A
Terms and licenses: Academic/Nonprofit Terms; Industry Terms: Not Available to Industry
How to cite: pXP120 was a gift from Nancy DaSilva & Suzanne Sandmeyer (Addgene plasmid # 26826 ; http://n2t.net/addgene:26826 ; RRID:Addgene_26826)
