>Addgene plasmid #26826 | pXP120 | addgene partial sequence | sequence record 33059 | 26826 with M13pUC-fwd
GTCGACTCTAGAGGATCCCCGGGATAACTTCGTATAATGTATGCTATACGAAGTTATTCGAGTTCAAGAG
AAAAAAAAAGAAAAAGCAAAAAGAAAAAAGGAAAGCGCGCCTCGTTCAGAATGACACGTATAGAATGATG
CATTACCTTGTCATCTTCAGTATCATACTGTTCGTATACATACTTACTGACATTCATAGGTATACATATA
TACACATGTATATATATCGTATGCTGCAGCTTTAAATAATCGGTGTCACTACATAAGAACACCTTTGGTG
GAGGGAACATCGTTGGTACCATTGGGCGAGGTGGCTTCTCTTATGGCAACCGCAAGAGCCTTGAACGCAC
TCTCACTACGGTGATGATCATTCTTGCCTCGCAGACAATCAACGTGGAGGGTAATTCTGCTAGCCTCTGC
AAAGCTTTCAAGAAAATGCGGGATCATCTCGCAAGAGAGATCTCCTACTTTCTCCCTTTGCAAACCAAGT
TCGACAACTGCGTACGGCCTGTTCGAAAGATCTACCACCGCTCTGGAAAGTGCCTCATCCAAAGGCGCAA
ATCCTGATCCAAACCTTTTTACTCCACGCACGGCCCCTAGGGCCTCTTTAAAAGCTTGACCGAGAGCAAT
CCCGCAGTCTTCAGTGGTGTGATGGTCGTCTATGTGTAAGTCACCAATGCACTCAACGATTAGCGACCAG
CCGGAATGCTTGGCCAGAGCATGTATCATATGGTCCAGAAACCCTATACCTGTGTGGACGTTAATCACTT
GCGATTGTGTGGCCTGTTCTGCTACTGCTTCTGCCTCTTTTTCTGGGAAGATCGAGTGCTCTATCGCTAG
GGGACCACCCTTTAAAGAGATCGCAATCTGAATCTTGGTTTCATTTGTAATACGCTTTACTAGGGCTTTC
TGCTCTGTCATC
